>Addgene plasmid #180464 | pAG8H-GFP-EWS_1-120 | addgene full sequence | sequence record 359559 | Addgene NGS Result
TCGAGATCTCGATCCCGCGAAATTAATACGACTCACTATAGGGAGACCACAACGGTTTCCCTCTAGAAAT
AATTTTGTTTAACTTTAAGAAGGAGATATACCATATGGACCACCATCACCACCACCATCACCATGCTAGC
AGCAAGGGCGAGGAGCTGTTCACCGGGGTGGTGCCCATCCTGGTCGAGCTGGACGGCGACGTAAACGGCC
ACAAGTTCAGCGTGCGCGGCGAGGGCGAGGGCGATGCCACCAACGGCAAGCTGACCCTGAAGTTCATCTG
CACCACCGGCAAGCTGCCCGTGCCCTGGCCCACCCTCGTGACCACCCTGACCTACGGCGTGCAGTGCTTC
AGCCGCTACCCCGACCACATGAAGCAGCACGACTTCTTCAAGTCCGCCATGCCCGAAGGCTACGTCCAGG
AGCGCACCATCTCCTTCAAGGACGACGGCACCTACAAGACCCGCGCCGAGGTGAAGTTCGAGGGCGACAC
CCTGGTGAACCGCATCGAGCTGAAGGGCATCGACTTCAAGGAGGACGGCAACATCCTGGGGCACAAGCTG
GAGTACAACTTCAACAGCCACAACGTCTATATCACGGCCGACAAGCAGAAGAACGGCATCAAGGCGAACT
TCAAGATCCGCCACAACGTCGAGGACGGCAGCGTGCAGCTCGCCGACCACTACCAGCAGAACACCCCCAT
CGGCGACGGCCCCGTGCTGCTGCCCGACAACCACTACCTGAGCACCCAGTCCAAGCTGAGCAAAGACCCC
AACGAGAAGCGCGATCACATGGTCCTGCTGGAGTTCGTGACCGCCGCCGGGATCACTCTCGGCATGGAGA
ATCTGTACTTTCAGGGCGCCAGCACCGATTATAGCACCTATAGCCAGGCCGCGGCCCAGCAGGGTTATAG
CGCCTATACCGCGCAGCCGACCCAGGGTTATGCCCAGACCACCCAGGCGTATGGCCAGCAGAGCTATGGT
ACCTATGGCCAGCCGACCGATGTGAGCTATACCCAGGCCCAGACCACCGCGACCTATGGTCAGACCGCCT
ATGCCACCAGCTATGGTCAGCCGCCGACCGGTTATACCACCCCGACCGCCCCGCAGGCCTATAGCCAGCC
GGTTCAGGGCTATGGTACCGGTGCCTATGATACCACCACCGCCACCGTGACCACCACCCAGGCAAGCTAT
GCGGCCCAGAGCGCCTATGGTACCTAGCAGCAGTGAGGTCTCGGATCCGGCTGCTAACAAAGCCCGAAAG
GAAGCTGAGTTGGCTGCTGCCACCGCTGAGCAATAACTAGCATAACCCCTTGGGGCCTCTAAACGGGTCT
TGAGGGGTTTTTTGCTGAAAGGAGGAACTATATCCGGATATCCCGCAAGAGGCCCGGCAGTACCGGCATA
ACCAAGCCTATGCCTACAGCATCCAGGGTGACGGTGCCGAGGATGACGATGAGCGCATTGTTAGATTTCA
TACACGGTGCCTGACTGCGTTAGCAATTTAACTGTGATAAACTACCGCATTAAAGCTTATCGGATGATAA
GCTGTCAAACATGAGAATTCTTGAAGACGAAAGGGCCTCGTGATACGCCTATTTTTATAGGTTAATGTCA
TGATAATAATGGTTTCTTAGACGTCAGGTGGCACTTTTCGGGGAAATGTGCGCGGAACCCCTATTTGTTT
ATTTTTCTAAATACATTCAAATATGTATCCGCTCATGAGACAATAACCCTGATAAATGCTTCAATAATAT
TGAAAAAGGAAGAGTATGAGTATTCAACATTTCCGTGTCGCCCTTATTCCCTTTTTTGCGGCATTTTGCC
TTCCTGTTTTTGCTCACCCAGAAACGCTGGTGAAAGTAAAAGATGCTGAAGATCAGTTGGGTGCACGAGT
GGGTTACATCGAACTGGATCTCAACAGCGGTAAGATCCTTGAGAGTTTTCGCCCCGAAGAACGTTTTCCA
ATGATGAGCACTTTTAAAGTTCTGCTATGTGGCGCGGTATTATCCCGTGTTGACGCCGGGCAAGAGCAAC
TCGGTCGCCGCATACACTATTCTCAGAATGACTTGGTTGAGTACTCACCAGTCACAGAAAAGCATCTTAC
GGATGGCATGACAGTAAGAGAATTATGCAGTGCTGCCATAACCATGAGTGATAACACTGCGGCCAACTTA
CTTCTGACAACGATCGGAGGACCGAAGGAGCTAACCGCTTTTTTGCACAACATGGGGGATCATGTAACTC
GCCTTGATCGTTGGGAACCGGAGCTGAATGAAGCCATACCAAACGACGAGCGTGACACCACGATGCCTGC
AGCAATGGCAACAACGTTGCGCAAACTATTAACTGGCGAACTACTTACTCTAGCTTCCCGGCAACAATTA
ATAGACTGGATGGAGGCGGATAAAGTTGCAGGACCACTTCTGCGCTCGGCCCTTCCGGCTGGCTGGTTTA
TTGCTGATAAATCTGGAGCCGGTGAGCGTGGGTCTCGCGGTATCATTGCAGCACTGGGGCCAGATGGTAA
GCCCTCCCGTATCGTAGTTATCTACACGACGGGGAGTCAGGCAACTATGGATGAACGAAATAGACAGATC
GCTGAGATAGGTGCCTCACTGATTAAGCATTGGTAACTGTCAGACCAAGTTTACTCATATATACTTTAGA
TTGATTTAAAACTTCATTTTTAATTTAAAAGGATCTAGGTGAAGATCCTTTTTGATAATCTCATGACCAA
AATCCCTTAACGTGAGTTTTCGTTCCACTGAGCGTCAGACCCCGTAGAAAAGATCAAAGGATCTTCTTGA
GATCCTTTTTTTCTGCGCGTAATCTGCTGCTTGCAAACAAAAAAACCACCGCTACCAGCGGTGGTTTGTT
TGCCGGATCAAGAGCTACCAACTCTTTTTCCGAAGGTAACTGGCTTCAGCAGAGCGCAGATACCAAATAC
TGTCCTTCTAGTGTAGCCGTAGTTAGGCCACCACTTCAAGAACTCTGTAGCACCGCCTACATACCTCGCT
CTGCTAATCCTGTTACCAGTGGCTGCTGCCAGTGGCGATAAGTCGTGTCTTACCGGGTTGGACTCAAGAC
GATAGTTACCGGATAAGGCGCAGCGGTCGGGCTGAACGGGGGGTTCGTGCACACAGCCCAGCTTGGAGCG
AACGACCTACACCGAACTGAGATACCTACAGCGTGAGCTATGAGAAAGCGCCACGCTTCCCGAAGGGAGA
AAGGCGGACAGGTATCCGGTAAGCGGCAGGGTCGGAACAGGAGAGCGCACGAGGGAGCTTCCAGGGGGAA
ACGCCTGGTATCTTTATAGTCCTGTCGGGTTTCGCCACCTCTGACTTGAGCGTCGATTTTTGTGATGCTC
GTCAGGGGGGCGGAGCCTATGGAAAAACGCCAGCAACGCGGCCTTTTTACGGTTCCTGGCCTTTTGCTGG
CCTTTTGCTCACATGTTCTTTCCTGCGTTATCCCCTGATTCTGTGGATAACCGTATTACCGCCTTTGAGT
GAGCTGATACCGCTCGCCGCAGCCGAACGACCGAGCGCAGCGAGTCAGTGAGCGAGGAAGCGGAAGAGCG
CCTGATGCGGTATTTTCTCCTTACGCATCTGTGCGGTATTTCACACCGCAATGGTGCACTCTCAGTACAA
TCTGCTCTGATGCCGCATAGTTAAGCCAGTATACACTCCGCTATCGCTACGTGACTGGGTCATGGCTGCG
CCCCGACACCCGCCAACACCCGCTGACGCGCCCTGACGGGCTTGTCTGCTCCCGGCATCCGCTTACAGAC
AAGCTGTGACCGTCTCCGGGAGCTGCATGTGTCAGAGGTTTTCACCGTCATCACCGAAACGCGCGAGGCA
GCTGCGGTAAAGCTCATCAGCGTGGTCGTGAAGCGATTCACAGATGTCTGCCTGTTCATCCGCGTCCAGC
TCGTTGAGTTTCTCCAGAAGCGTTAATGTCTGGCTTCTGATAAAGCGGGCCATGTTAAGGGCGGTTTTTT
CCTGTTTGGTCACTGATGCCTCCGTGTAAGGGGGATTTCTGTTCATGGGGGTAATGATACCGATGAAACG
AGAGAGGATGCTCACGATACGGGTTACTGATGATGAACATGCCCGGTTACTGGAACGTCGTGAGGGTAAA
CAACTGGCGGTATGGATGCGGCGGGACCAGAGAAAAATCACTCAGGGTCAATGCCAGCGCTTCGTTAATA
CAGATGTAGGTGTTCCACAGGGTAGCCAGCAGCATCCTGCGATGCAGATCCGGAACATAATGGTGCAGGG
CGCTGACTTCCGCGTTTCCAGACTTTACGAAACACGGAAACCGAAGACCATTCATGTTGTTGCTCAGGTC
GCAGACGTTTTGCAGCAGCAGTCGCTTCACGTTCGCTCGCGTATCGGTGATTCATTCTGCTAACCAGTAA
GGCAACCCCGCCAGCCTAGCCGGGTCCTCAACGACAGGAGCACGATCATGCACACCCGTGGCCAGGACCC
AACGCTGCCCGAGATGCGCCGCGTGCGGCTGCTGGAGATGGCGGACGCGATGGATATGTTCTGCCAAGGG
TTGGTTTGCGCATTCACAGTTCTCCGCAAGAATTGATTGGCTCCAATTCTTGGAGTGGTGAATCCGTTAG
CGAGGTGCCGCCGGCTTCCATTCAGGTCGAGGTGGCCCGGCTCCATGCACCGCGACGCAACGCGGGGAGG
CAGACAAGGTATAGGGCGGCACCTACAATCCATGACAAGGTATAGGGCGGCACCTACAATCCATGCCAAC
CCGTTCCATGTGCTCGCCGAGGCGGCATAAATCGCCGTGACGATCAGCGGTCCAATGATCGAAGTTAGGC
TGGTAAGAGCCGCGAGCGATCCTTGAAGCTGTCCCTGATGGTCGTCATCTACCTGCCTGGACAGCATGGC
CTGCAACGCGGGCATCCCGATGCCGCCGGAAGCGAGAAGAATCATAATGGGGAAGGCCATCCAGCCTCGC
GTCGCGAACGCCAGCAAGACGTAGCCCAGCGCGTCGGCCGCCATGCCGGCGATAATGGCCTGCTTCTCGC
CGAAACGTTTGGTGGCGGGACCAGTGACGAAGGCTTGAGCGAGGGCGTGCAAGATTCCGAATACCGCAAG
CGACAGGCCGATCATCGTCGCGCTCCAGCGAAAGCGGTCCTCGCCGAAAATGACCCAGAGCGCTGCCGGC
ACCTGTCCTACGAGTTGCATGATAAAGAAGACAGTCATAAGTGCGGCGACGATAGTCATGCCCCGCGCCC
ACCGGAAGGAGCTGACTGGGTTGAAGGCTCTCAAGGGCATCGGTTGACGCTCTCCCTTATGCGACTCCTG
CATTAGGAAGCAGCCCAGTAGTAGGTTGAGGCCGTTGAGCACCGCCGCCGCAAGGAATGGTGCATGCAAG
GAGATGGAGCCCAACAGTCCCCCCATGCAAGGAGATGGAGCCCAACAGTCCCCATGCAAGGAGATGGAGC
CCAACAGTCCCACGGCCACGGGGCCTGCCACCATACCCACGCCGAAACAAGCGCTCATGAGCCCGAAGTG
GCGAGCCCGATCTTCCCCATCGGTGATGTCGGCGATATAGGCGCAAGCAACCGCACCTGTAGCGCCGGTG
ATGCCGGGTCGGCGATATAGGCGCAAGCAACCGCACCTGTAGCGCCGGTGATGCCGGCCACGATGCGTCC
GGCGTAGAGGA
Features (pLannotate 1.2.2; 19 found; start..end, strand, type, name):
     24..42      +  promoter       T7 promoter: promoter for bacteriophage T7 RNA polymerase
     74..96      +  RBS            RBS: efficient ribosome binding site from bacteriophage T7 gene 10 (Olins and Rangwala, 1989)
    111..134     +  CDS            8xHis: 8xHis affinity tag
    141..848     +  CDS            Superfolder GFP: Superfolder GFP is a basic (constitutively fluorescent) green fluorescent protein published in 2005, derived from Aequorea victoria. It is reported to be a very rapidly-maturing weak dimer.
    858..1190    +  CDS            Ewsr1 (fragment): EWS_MOUSE - Also known as Ews, Ewsh. Experimental evidence at protein level: Swiss-Prot protein existence level 1. Might function as a transcriptional repressor. From Mus musculus (Mouse).
   1240..1289    +  CDS            SET1 (fragment): solubility-enhancement tag derived from T7 phage gene 10B
   1297..1344    +  terminator     T7 terminator: transcription terminator for bacteriophage T7 RNA polymerase
   1367..1471    -  CDS            TcR (fragment): tetracycline efflux protein; tet; confers resistance to tetracycline
   1519..1548    -  promoter       tet promoter: E. coli promoter for tetracycline efflux protein gene
   1661..1765    +  promoter       AmpR promoter: bla
   1766..2626    +  CDS            AmpR: β-lactamase; bla; confers resistance to ampicillin, carbenicillin, and related antibiotics
   2797..3385    +  rep_origin     ori: high-copy-number ColE1/pMB1/pBR322/pUC origin of replication
   3571..3710    -  misc_feature   bom: basis of mobility region from pBR322
   3812..4003    -  CDS            rop: Rop protein, which maintains plasmids at low copy number; rop
   4020..4400    +  CDS            YPB1_ECOLX: Protein predicted: Swiss-Prot protein existence level 4. From Escherichia coli.
   4642..4724    -  CDS            TcR (fragment): tetracycline efflux protein; tet; confers resistance to tetracycline
   4724..5413    -  CDS            TcR (fragment): tetracycline efflux protein; tet; confers resistance to tetracycline
   5443..5607    -  CDS            TcR (fragment): tetracycline efflux protein; tet; confers resistance to tetracycline
   5608..2       -  CDS            TcR (fragment) (across the origin): tetracycline efflux protein; tet; confers resistance to tetracycline
