[The description below was written by a language model from this plasmid's Addgene catalogue record and pLannotate feature annotations shown in this document.]
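Description:
pAG8H-GFP-EWS_1-120 is a bacterial expression plasmid built on a pET11-type backbone for producing the first 120 residues of human EWSR1 (EWS RNA binding protein 1) in E. coli. The insert is a synthetic, E. coli codon-optimized fragment of about 360 bp; residues from 121 onward of the full-length protein are deleted. It lies within the N-terminal low-complexity region of EWS, the part retained in the oncogenic EWS-FLI1 fusion. It was cloned between KasI and BamHI sites. Transcription is driven by the T7 promoter with the phage T7 gene 10 ribosome binding site and ends at the T7 terminator, so expression requires a host supplying T7 RNA polymerase.

The annotated reading frame begins with an 8xHis affinity tag, continues into superfolder GFP, and then into the EWS fragment. According to the stated purpose, a TEV protease site sits between GFP and EWS, so the His8-GFP carrier can be removed after affinity purification. The catalogue field lists His8 as C-terminal, but both the feature table and the construct name place it at the N-terminus ahead of GFP. The automated annotation matches the insert to mouse Ewsr1, presumably because of sequence conservation, since the record gives the species as human. A short match to a T7 gene 10-derived tag downstream of the insert is probably backbone remnant.

Propagation relies on a pBR322-type origin with bom and rop, and selection is by ampicillin through β-lactamase. The tetracycline resistance gene is present only as fragments. The sequenced record is 5,681 nt, somewhat larger than the listed 5,200 bp. The associated work used this material for NMR resonance assignment of the EWS low-complexity domain.
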