Addgene plasmid #180464: pAG8H-GFP-EWS_1-120
Purpose: Expresses the construct His8-GFP-EWS_1-120 with a TEV cleavage site between GFP and EWS_1-120
Depositing lab: David Libich. Depositing organization: University of Texas Health Science Center at San Antonio. Publication: The (1)H, (15)N and (13)C resonance assignments of the low-complexity domain from the oncogenic fusion protein EWS-FLI1. Johnson CN, Xu X, Holloway SP, Libich DS. Biomol NMR Assign. 2022 Apr;16(1):67-73. doi: 10.1007/s12104-021-10061-4. Epub 2022 Jan 7. PubMed 34994941.
Backbone
  Vector backbone: pET11
  Backbone size w/o insert (bp): 4500
  Total vector size (bp): 5200
  Vector type: Bacterial Expression
Growth in bacteria
  Bacterial resistance: Ampicillin, 100 μg/mL
  Growth temperature: 37°C
  Growth strain: DH5alpha
  Copy number: Unknown
Gene/Insert
  Gene/Insert name: EWSR1 (alt name: EWS RNA binding protein 1)
  Species: H. sapiens (human)
  Insert size (bp): 360
  Mutation: deleted 121f-656
  Entrez Gene: EWSR1 (a.k.a. EWS, EWS-FLI1)
  Promoter: T7
  Tag / fusion protein: His8 (C terminal on backbone); GFP (N terminal on backbone)
  Cloning method: Restriction Enzyme; 5′ cloning site KasI (unknown if destroyed); 3′ cloning site BamHI (unknown if destroyed)
  Sequencing primers: 5′ T7; 3′ T7 rev
Terms and licenses: Academic/Nonprofit Terms; Industry Terms: Not Available to Industry
Depositor comments: synthetic, codon optimized for expression in E. coli
How to cite: pAG8H-GFP-EWS_1-120 was a gift from David Libich (Addgene plasmid # 180464 ; http://n2t.net/addgene:180464 ; RRID:Addgene_180464)
